>Addgene plasmid #168632 | pDONR223 MERS-CoV NSP5_stop | depositor partial sequence | sequence record 326841 | Inserted CDS with Stop codon
ATG
[918 nt withheld, positions 4-921]
TAA
