[The description below was written by a language model from this plasmid's Addgene catalogue record.]
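Description:
pDONR223 MERS-CoV NSP5_stop is a Gateway-compatible Entry clone built on the pDONR223 donor backbone (listed as 5005 bp without insert). It carries the coding sequence for non-structural protein 5 (NSP5) of Middle East respiratory syndrome coronavirus. The 918 bp insert corresponds to a segment of the viral orf1ab polyprotein gene. NSP5 is generally known as the coronavirus main (3C-like) protease, which processes the replicase polyproteins, although the record itself does not comment on function. The plasmid is propagated in standard E. coli cloning strains under spectinomycin selection. Its copy number is recorded as unknown, and no feature table is provided, so the origin of replication and the exact layout of the recombination sites are not documented here.

The insert was introduced by Gateway cloning. In an Entry clone of this kind the open reading frame is normally flanked by attL sites, which allow its transfer by LR recombination into any compatible Destination vector. The Entry vector is a shuttle rather than an expression construct, and the record lists no promoter, tag or reporter. These elements would be supplied by the chosen Destination vector. The "_stop" suffix suggests that the ORF retains a stop codon, which would make it suited to native or N-terminally tagged expression rather than C-terminal fusions, though the record does not spell this out. M13 forward and reverse primer sites flank the insert for sequence verification. The plasmid belongs to a collection of human coronavirus protein-coding sequences intended as a flexible, multipurpose resource for downstream expression and functional or interaction studies.
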