Addgene plasmid #168632: pDONR223 MERS-CoV NSP5_stop
Purpose: Gateway-compatible Entry vector
Depositing lab: Fritz Roth. Depositing organization: Sinai Health System. Publication: A resource of human coronavirus protein-coding sequences in a flexible, multipurpose Gateway Entry clone collection. Weller B, Lin CW, Pogoutse O, Sauer M, Marin-de la Rosa N, Strobel A, Young V, Knapp JJ, Rayhan A, Falter C, Kim DK, Roth FP, Falter-Braun P. G3 (Bethesda). 2023 Jul 5;13(7):jkad105. doi: 10.1093/g3journal/jkad105. PubMed 37267226.
Backbone
  Vector backbone: pDONR223
  Backbone manufacturer: Rual et al, Genome Res. 14:2128-2135, 2004.
  Backbone size w/o insert (bp): 5005
  Vector type: Other
Growth in bacteria
  Bacterial resistance: Spectinomycin, 50 μg/mL
  Growth temperature: 37°C
  Growth strain: DH5alpha
  Copy number: Unknown
Gene/Insert
  Gene/Insert name: NSP5
  Species: Other
  Insert size (bp): 918
  Entrez Gene: orf1ab (a.k.a. G128_gp01)
  Cloning method: Gateway Cloning
  Sequencing primers: 5′ m13-For; 3′ m13-Rev
Resource information
  A portion of this plasmid was derived from a plasmid made by: Falter-Braun Lab
Terms and licenses: Academic/Nonprofit Terms; Industry Terms
How to cite: pDONR223 MERS-CoV NSP5_stop was a gift from Fritz Roth (Addgene plasmid # 168632 ; http://n2t.net/addgene:168632 ; RRID:Addgene_168632)
